Addgene plasmid #201965: TRAPa(ERED198-201AAAA)-3xFLAG-pCDNA
Purpose: Mammalian expression of mutated Translocon-associated protein subunit alpha
Depositing lab: Ville Paavilainen. Depositing organization: University of Helsinki, Institute of Biotechnology. Publication: Molecular view of ER membrane remodeling by the Sec61/TRAP translocon. Karki S, Javanainen M, Rehan S, Tranter D, Kellosalo J, Huiskonen JT, Happonen L, Paavilainen V. EMBO Rep. 2023 Dec 6;24(12):e57910. doi: 10.15252/embr.202357910. Epub 2023 Nov 20. PubMed 37983950.
Backbone
  Vector backbone: pCDNA3.1(+)
  Vector type: Mammalian Expression
Growth in bacteria
  Bacterial resistance: Ampicillin, 100 μg/mL
  Growth temperature: 37°C
  Growth strain: DH5alpha
  Copy number: High Copy
Gene/Insert
  Gene/Insert name: SSR1
  Species: H. sapiens (human)
  Mutation: E198A, R199A,E200A, D201A
  Entrez Gene: SSR1 (a.k.a. TRAPA)
  Tag / fusion protein: 3xFLAG-tag (C terminal on insert)
  Cloning method: Restriction Enzyme; 5′ cloning site EcoRI (unknown if destroyed); 3′ cloning site NotI (unknown if destroyed)
Terms and licenses: Academic/Nonprofit Terms; Industry Terms: Not Available to Industry
How to cite: TRAPa(ERED198-201AAAA)-3xFLAG-pCDNA was a gift from Ville Paavilainen (Addgene plasmid # 201965 ; http://n2t.net/addgene:201965 ; RRID:Addgene_201965)
