[The description below was written by a language model from this plasmid's Addgene catalogue record and pLannotate feature annotations shown in this document.]
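Description:
TRAPa(ERED198-201AAAA)-3xFLAG-pCDNA is a mammalian expression plasmid built on the pCDNA3.1(+) backbone that encodes a mutated form of human SSR1, the alpha subunit of the translocon-associated protein (TRAP) complex of the endoplasmic reticulum membrane. The 6,344-nt plasmid is propagated in E. coli through a high-copy ColE1/pUC-type origin and selected with ampicillin via the β-lactamase gene. An f1 origin is also present. For selection in mammalian cells, the backbone carries a neomycin phosphotransferase cassette driven by the SV40 enhancer/early promoter and terminated by the SV40 polyadenylation signal, which allows G418 selection of stable transfectants.

The SSR1 coding sequence was inserted between the EcoRI and NotI sites. It sits downstream of the human cytomegalovirus immediate-early enhancer and promoter and is followed by the bovine growth hormone polyadenylation signal, giving strong constitutive expression in transfected cells. A T7 promoter lies between the CMV promoter and the insert and can serve for in vitro transcription or as a sequencing primer site. The insert carries four alanine substitutions (E198A, R199A, E200A, D201A) that replace a run of charged residues. The catalogue lists a C-terminal 3xFLAG tag for detection or affinity capture. The feature table does not annotate the tag separately, but there is unannotated space between the end of the SSR1 feature and the polyadenylation signal. Several short fragment annotations (HIV-1 LTR, ble, lacI, bom) appear to be partial matches to backbone sequence rather than functional elements. The stated purpose is mammalian expression of mutant TRAPα. The record does not describe the functional effect of the mutations, though the associated work concerns the Sec61/TRAP translocon and ER membrane remodelling.
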