Features (pLannotate 1.2.2; 20 found; start..end, strand, type, name):
    116..220     -  promoter       AmpR promoter: bla
    279..331     -  misc_feature   bom (fragment): basis of mobility region from pBR322
    486..865     +  enhancer       CMV enhancer: human cytomegalovirus immediate early enhancer
    866..1069    +  promoter       CMV promoter: human cytomegalovirus (CMV) immediate early promoter
   1065..1098    +  LTR            5' LTR (truncated) (fragment): truncated 5' long terminal repeat (LTR) from HIV-1
   1114..1132    +  promoter       T7 promoter: promoter for bacteriophage T7 RNA polymerase
   1215..2072    +  CDS            SSR1: SSRA_HUMAN - Also known as TRAPA. Experimental evidence at protein level: Swiss-Prot protein existence level 1. TRAP proteins are part of a complex whose function is to bind calcium to the ER membrane and thereby regulate the retention of ER resident proteins. May be involved in the recycling of the translocation apparatus after completion of the translocation process or may function as a membrane-bound chaperone facilitating folding of translocated proteins. From Homo sapiens (Human).
   2192..2416    +  polyA_signal   bGH poly(A) signal: bovine growth hormone polyadenylation signal
   2420..2441    +  promoter       SV40 promoter (fragment): SV40 enhancer and early promoter
   2462..2890    +  rep_origin     f1 ori (sequence partly withheld): f1 bacteriophage origin of replication; arrow indicates direction of (+) strand synthesis
   2904..3233    +  promoter       SV40 promoter: SV40 enhancer and early promoter
   3300..4091    +  CDS            neo: KKA2_KLEPN - Also known as kan, nptII. Experimental evidence at protein level: Swiss-Prot protein existence level 1. Resistance to kanamycin, neomycin, paromomycin, ribostamycin, butirosin and gentamicin B. From Klebsiella pneumoniae.
   4115..4273    +  CDS            ble (fragment): BLE_KLEPN - Experimental evidence at protein level: Swiss-Prot protein existence level 1. Binding protein with a strong affinity to the bleomycin family of antibiotics. Binds to CL990; an antimitotic-antibiotic compound. From Klebsiella pneumoniae.
   4268..4389    +  polyA_signal   SV40 poly(A) signal: SV40 polyadenylation signal
   4462..4478    -  protein_bind   lac operator: The lac repressor binds to the lac operator to inhibit transcription in E. coli. This inhibition can be relieved by adding lactose or isopropyl-β-D-thiogalactopyranoside (IPTG). lac repressor encoded by lacI
   4486..4516    -  promoter       lac promoter: promoter for the E. coli lac operon
   4531..4552    -  protein_bind   CAP binding site: CAP binding activates transcription in the presence of cAMP. E. coli catabolite activator protein
   4565..4657    -  CDS            lacI (fragment): lac repressor; lacI; The lac repressor binds to the lac operator to inhibit transcription in E. coli. This inhibition can be relieved by adding lactose or isopropyl-β-D-thiogalactopyranoside (IPTG).
   4840..5428    -  rep_origin     ori: high-copy-number ColE1/pMB1/pBR322/pUC origin of replication
   5599..115     -  CDS            AmpR (across the origin): β-lactamase; bla; confers resistance to ampicillin, carbenicillin, and related antibiotics
>Addgene plasmid #201965 | TRAPa(ERED198-201AAAA)-3xFLAG-pCDNA | addgene full sequence | sequence record 396917 | Addgene NGS Result
CCAACTGATCTTCAGCATCTTTTACTTTCACCAGCGTTTCTGGGTGAGCAAAAACAGGAAGGCAAAATGC
CGCAAAAAAGGGAATAAGGGCGACACGGAAATGTTGAATACTCATACTCTTCCTTTTTCAATATTATTGA
AGCATTTATCAGGGTTATTGTCTCATGAGCGGATACATATTTGAATGTATTTAGAAAAATAAACAAATAG
GGGTTCCGCGCACATTTCCCCGAAAAGTGCCACCTGACGTCGACGGATCGGGAGATCTCCCGATCCCCTA
TGGTGCACTCTCAGTACAATCTGCTCTGATGCCGCATAGTTAAGCCAGTATCTGCTCCCTGCTTGTGTGT
TGGAGGTCGCTGAGTAGTGCGCGAGCAAAATTTAAGCTACAACAAGGCAAGGCTTGACCGACAATTGCAT
GAAGAATCTGCTTAGGGTTAGGCGTTTTGCGCTGCTTCGCGATGTACGGGCCAGATATACGCGTTGACAT
TGATTATTGACTAGTTATTAATAGTAATCAATTACGGGGTCATTAGTTCATAGCCCATATATGGAGTTCC
GCGTTACATAACTTACGGTAAATGGCCCGCCTGGCTGACCGCCCAACGACCCCCGCCCATTGACGTCAAT
AATGACGTATGTTCCCATAGTAACGCCAATAGGGACTTTCCATTGACGTCAATGGGTGGAGTATTTACGG
TAAACTGCCCACTTGGCAGTACATCAAGTGTATCATATGCCAAGTACGCCCCCTATTGACGTCAATGACG
GTAAATGGCCCGCCTGGCATTATGCCCAGTACATGACCTTATGGGACTTTCCTACTTGGCAGTACATCTA
CGTATTAGTCATCGCTATTACCATGGTGATGCGGTTTTGGCAGTACATCAATGGGCGTGGATAGCGGTTT
GACTCACGGGGATTTCCAAGTCTCCACCCCATTGACGTCAATGGGAGTTTGTTTTGGCACCAAAATCAAC
GGGACTTTCCAAAATGTCGTAACAACTCCGCCCCATTGACGCAAATGGGCGGTAGGCGTGTACGGTGGGA
GGTCTATATAAGCAGAGCTCTCTGGCTAACTAGAGAACCCACTGCTTACTGGCTTATCGAAATTAATACG
ACTCACTATAGGGAGACCCAAGCTGGCTAGCGTTTAAACTTAAGCTTGGTACCGAGCTCGGATCCACTAG
TCCAGTGTGGTGGAATTCGCCACCATGAGACTCCTCCCCCGCTTGCTGCTGCTTCTCTTACTCGTGTTCC
CTGCCACTGTCTTGTTCCGAGGCGGCCCCAGAGGCTTGTTAGCAGTGGCACAAGATCTTACAGAGGATGA
AGAAACAGTAGAAGATTCCATAATTGAGGATGAAGATGATGAAGCCGAGGTAGAAGAAGATGAACCCACA
GATTTGGTAGAAGATAAAGAGGAAGAAGATGTGTCTGGTGAACCTGAAGCTTCACCGAGTGCAGATACAA
CTATACTGTTTGTAAAAGGAGAAGATTTTCCAGCAAATAACATTGTGAAGTTCCTGGTAGGCTTTACCAA
CAAGGGTACAGAAGATTTTATTGTTGAATCCTTAGATGCCTCATTCCGTTATCCTCAGGACTACCAGTTT
TATATCCAGAATTTCACAGCTCTTCCTCTGAACACTGTAGTGCCACCCCAGAGACAGGCAACTTTTGAGT
ACTCTTTCATTCCTGCAGAGCCCATGGGCGGACGACCATTTGGTTTGGTCATCAATCTGAACTACAAAGA
TTTGAACGGCAATGTATTCCAAGATGCAGTCTTCAATCAAACAGTTACAGTTATTGCGGCAGCTGCCGGG
TTAGATGGAGAAACAATCTTTATGTATATGTTCCTTGCTGGTCTTGGGCTTCTGGTTATTGTTGGCCTTC
ATCAACTCCTAGAATCTAGAAAGCGTAAGAGACCCATACAGAAAGTAGAAATGGGTACATCAAGTCAGAA
TGATGTTGACATGAGTTGGATTCCTCAGGAAACATTGAATCAAATCAATAAAGCTTCACCAAGAAGGTTG
CCCAGGAAACGGGCACAGAAGAGATCAGTGGGATCTGATGAGGACTATAAAGATCATGACGGTGATTACA
AGGATCACGATATCGACTATAAAGATGACGACGACAAGTAGGCGGCCGCTCGAGTCTAGAGGGCCCGTTT
AAACCCGCTGATCAGCCTCGACTGTGCCTTCTAGTTGCCAGCCATCTGTTGTTTGCCCCTCCCCCGTGCC
TTCCTTGACCCTGGAAGGTGCCACTCCCACTGTCCTTTCCTAATAAAATGAGGAAATTGCATCGCATTGT
CTGAGTAGGTGTCATTCTATTCTGGGGGGTGGGGTGGGGCAGGACAGCAAGGGGGAGGATTGGGAAGACA
ATAGCAGGCATGCTGGGGATGCGGTGGGCTCTATGGCTTCTGAGGCGGAAAGAACCAGCTGGGGCTCTAG
GGGGTATCCCC
[124 nt withheld, positions 2462-2585]
C
[91 nt withheld, positions 2587-2677]
A
[49 nt withheld, positions 2679-2727]
CCTTTGACGTTGGAGTCCACGTTCTTT
[37 nt withheld, positions 2755-2791]
ACCCTATCTCGGTCTATTCTTTTGATTTATAAGGGATTTTGCCGATTTCGGCCTATTGGTTAAAAAATGA
GCTGATTTAACAAAAATTTAACGCGAATTAATTCTGTGGAATGTGTGTCAGTTAGGGTGTGGAAAGTCCC
CAGGCTCCCCAGCAGGCAGAAGTATGCAAAGCATGCATCTCAATTAGTCAGCAACCAGGTGTGGAAAGTC
CCCAGGCTCCCCAGCAGGCAGAAGTATGCAAAGCATGCATCTCAATTAGTCAGCAACCATAGTCCCGCCC
CTAACTCCGCCCATCCCGCCCCTAACTCCGCCCAGTTCCGCCCATTCTCCGCCCCATGGCTGACTAATTT
TTTTTATTTATGCAGAGGCCGAGGCCGCCTCTGCCTCTGAGCTATTCCAGAAGTAGTGAGGAGGCTTTTT
TGGAGGCCTAGGCTTTTGCAAAAAGCTCCCGGGAGCTTATATATCCATTTTCGGATCTGATCAAGAGACA
GGATGAGGATCGTTTCGCATGATTGAACAAGATGGATTGCACGCAGGTTCTCCGGCCGCTTGGGTGGAGA
GGCTATTCGGCTATGACTGGGCACAACAGACAATCGGCTGCTCTGATGCCGCCGTGTTCCGGCTGTCAGC
GCAGGGGCGCCCGGTTCTTTTTGTCAAGACCGACCTGTCCGGTGCCCTGAATGAACTGCAGGACGAGGCA
GCGCGGCTATCGTGGCTGGCCACGACGGGCGTTCCTTGCGCAGCTGTGCTCGACGTTGTCACTGAAGCGG
GAAGGGACTGGCTGCTATTGGGCGAAGTGCCGGGGCAGGATCTCCTGTCATCTCACCTTGCTCCTGCCGA
GAAAGTATCCATCATGGCTGATGCAATGCGGCGGCTGCATACGCTTGATCCGGCTACCTGCCCATTCGAC
CACCAAGCGAAACATCGCATCGAGCGAGCACGTACTCGGATGGAAGCCGGTCTTGTCGATCAGGATGATC
TGGACGAAGAGCATCAGGGGCTCGCGCCAGCCGAACTGTTCGCCAGGCTCAAGGCGCGCATGCCCGACGG
CGAGGATCTCGTCGTGACCCATGGCGATGCCTGCTTGCCGAATATCATGGTGGAAAATGGCCGCTTTTCT
GGATTCATCGACTGTGGCCGGCTGGGTGTGGCGGACCGCTATCAGGACATAGCGTTGGCTACCCGTGATA
TTGCTGAAGAGCTTGGCGGCGAATGGGCTGACCGCTTCCTCGTGCTTTACGGTATCGCCGCTCCCGATTC
GCAGCGCATCGCCTTCTATCGCCTTCTTGACGAGTTCTTCTGAGCGGGACTCTGGGGTTCGAAATGACCG
ACCAAGCGACGCCCAACCTGCCATCACGAGATTTCGATTCCACCGCCGCCTTCTATGAAAGGTTGGGCTT
CGGAATCGTTTTCCGGGACGCCGGCTGGATGATCCTCCAGCGCGGGGATCTCATGCTGGAGTTCTTCGCC
CACCCCAACTTGTTTATTGCAGCTTATAATGGTTACAAATAAAGCAATAGCATCACAAATTTCACAAATA
AAGCATTTTTTTCACTGCATTCTAGTTGTGGTTTGTCCAAACTCATCAATGTATCTTATCATGTCTGTAT
ACCGTCGACCTCTAGCTAGAGCTTGGCGTAATCATGGTCATAGCTGTTTCCTGTGTGAAATTGTTATCCG
CTCACAATTCCACACAACATACGAGCCGGAAGCATAAAGTGTAAAGCCTGGGGTGCCTAATGAGTGAGCT
AACTCACATTAATTGCGTTGCGCTCACTGCCCGCTTTCCAGTCGGGAAACCTGTCGTGCCAGCTGCATTA
ATGAATCGGCCAACGCGCGGGGAGAGGCGGTTTGCGTATTGGGCGCTCTTCCGCTTCCTCGCTCACTGAC
TCGCTGCGCTCGGTCGTTCGGCTGCGGCGAGCGGTATCAGCTCACTCAAAGGCGGTAATACGGTTATCCA
CAGAATCAGGGGATAACGCAGGAAAGAACATGTGAGCAAAAGGCCAGCAAAAGGCCAGGAACCGTAAAAA
GGCCGCGTTGCTGGCGTTTTTCCATAGGCTCCGCCCCCCTGACGAGCATCACAAAAATCGACGCTCAAGT
CAGAGGTGGCGAAACCCGACAGGACTATAAAGATACCAGGCGTTTCCCCCTGGAAGCTCCCTCGTGCGCT
CTCCTGTTCCGACCCTGCCGCTTACCGGATACCTGTCCGCCTTTCTCCCTTCGGGAAGCGTGGCGCTTTC
TCATAGCTCACGCTGTAGGTATCTCAGTTCGGTGTAGGTCGTTCGCTCCAAGCTGGGCTGTGTGCACGAA
CCCCCCGTTCAGCCCGACCGCTGCGCCTTATCCGGTAACTATCGTCTTGAGTCCAACCCGGTAAGACACG
ACTTATCGCCACTGGCAGCAGCCACTGGTAACAGGATTAGCAGAGCGAGGTATGTAGGCGGTGCTACAGA
GTTCTTGAAGTGGTGGCCTAACTACGGCTACACTAGAAGAACAGTATTTGGTATCTGCGCTCTGCTGAAG
CCAGTTACCTTCGGAAAAAGAGTTGGTAGCTCTTGATCCGGCAAACAAACCACCGCTGGTAGCGGTGGTT
TTTTTGTTTGCAAGCAGCAGATTACGCGCAGAAAAAAAGGATCTCAAGAAGATCCTTTGATCTTTTCTAC
GGGGTCTGACGCTCAGTGGAACGAAAACTCACGTTAAGGGATTTTGGTCATGAGATTATCAAAAAGGATC
TTCACCTAGATCCTTTTAAATTAAAAATGAAGTTTTAAATCAATCTAAAGTATATATGAGTAAACTTGGT
CTGACAGTTACCAATGCTTAATCAGTGAGGCACCTATCTCAGCGATCTGTCTATTTCGTTCATCCATAGT
TGCCTGACTCCCCGTCGTGTAGATAACTACGATACGGGAGGGCTTACCATCTGGCCCCAGTGCTGCAATG
ATACCGCGAGACCCACGCTCACCGGCTCCAGATTTATCAGCAATAAACCAGCCAGCCGGAAGGGCCGAGC
GCAGAAGTGGTCCTGCAACTTTATCCGCCTCCATCCAGTCTATTAATTGTTGCCGGGAAGCTAGAGTAAG
TAGTTCGCCAGTTAATAGTTTGCGCAACGTTGTTGCCATTGCTACAGGCATCGTGGTGTCACGCTCGTCG
TTTGGTATGGCTTCATTCAGCTCCGGTTCCCAACGATCAAGGCGAGTTACATGATCCCCCATGTTGTGCA
AAAAAGCGGTTAGCTCCTTCGGTCCTCCGATCGTTGTCAGAAGTAAGTTGGCCGCAGTGTTATCACTCAT
GGTTATGGCAGCACTGCATAATTCTCTTACTGTCATGCCATCCGTAAGATGCTTTTCTGTGACTGGTGAG
TACTCAACCAAGTCATTCTGAGAATAGTGTATGCGGCGACCGAGTTGCTCTTGCCCGGCGTCAATACGGG
ATAATACCGCGCCACATAGCAGAACTTTAAAAGTGCTCATCATTGGAAAACGTTCTTCGGGGCGAAAACT
CTCAAGGATCTTACCGCTGTTGAGATCCAGTTCGATGTAACCCACTCGTGCAC
